Addgene plasmid #91887: MSCV-mouse Ezh2 Y637S-IRES-GFP
Purpose: Retroviral expression of mouse Ezh2 with Y637S
Depositing lab: Martine Roussel. Depositing organization: St. Jude Children's Research Hospital. Publication: Inactivation of Ezh2 Upregulates Gfi1 and Drives Aggressive Myc-Driven Group 3 Medulloblastoma. Vo BT, Li C, Morgan MA, Theurillat I, Finkelstein D, Wright S, Hyle J, Smith SM, Fan Y, Wang YD, Wu G, Orr BA, Northcott PA, Shilatifard A, Sherr CJ, Roussel MF. Cell Rep. 2017 Mar 21;18(12):2907-2917. doi: 10.1016/j.celrep.2017.02.073. PubMed 28329683.
Backbone
  Vector backbone: MSCV-IRES-GFP
  Backbone manufacturer: Tannishtha Reya (Addgene #20672)
  Vector type: Mammalian Expression, Retroviral
  Selectable markers: EGFP
Growth in bacteria
  Bacterial resistance: Ampicillin, 100 μg/mL
  Growth temperature: 37°C
  Growth strain: NEB Stable
  Copy number: High Copy
Gene/Insert
  Gene/Insert name: Ezh2
  Species: M. musculus (mouse)
  Mutation: Y637S
  Entrez Gene: Ezh2 (a.k.a. Enx-1, Enx1h, KMT6, mKIAA4065)
  Promoter: MMLV gag
  Tag / fusion protein: IRES-EGFP (C terminal on backbone)
  Cloning method: Restriction Enzyme; 5′ cloning site BamHI (unknown if destroyed); 3′ cloning site XhoI (unknown if destroyed)
  Sequencing primers: 5′ pLXSN 5'
Terms and licenses: Academic/Nonprofit Terms; Industry Terms: Not Available to Industry
Depositor comments: Addgene's QC finds the Y->S substitution at residue 641 (rather than 637). This is the correct location for this isoform and the plasmid should function as described in the publication.
How to cite: MSCV-mouse Ezh2 Y637S-IRES-GFP was a gift from Martine Roussel (Addgene plasmid # 91887 ; http://n2t.net/addgene:91887 ; RRID:Addgene_91887)
