[The description below was written by a language model from this plasmid's Addgene catalogue record and pLannotate feature annotations shown in this document.]
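Description:
MSCV-mouse Ezh2 Y637S-IRES-GFP is an 8.9 kb gammaretroviral expression plasmid built on the MSCV-IRES-GFP backbone, designed to deliver a point-mutant mouse Ezh2 into mammalian cells by retroviral transduction. In bacteria it is maintained through a high-copy ColE1/pUC-type origin and selected with ampicillin via the β-lactamase gene. The remaining bacterial features in the annotation (lac promoter/operator and fragments of lacI, lacZα, rop, bom and the tetracycline resistance gene) are non-functional remnants of earlier cloning vectors.

The viral cassette is flanked by 5′ and 3′ long terminal repeats from murine embryonic stem cell virus. Downstream of the 5′ LTR lie the MESV Ψ packaging signal and a truncated MMLV gag segment lacking its start codon, which together promote efficient encapsidation of the genomic RNA when the plasmid is introduced into a packaging cell line supplying gag, pol and env in trans. The catalogue lists the promoter as "MMLV gag", and no separate internal promoter is annotated, so transcription of the payload is presumably driven from the 5′ LTR. The Ezh2 coding sequence, cloned between BamHI and XhoI sites, encodes the catalytic subunit of the Polycomb PRC2 complex that methylates histone H3 lysine 27. It carries a tyrosine-to-serine substitution named Y637S, which repository sequencing places at residue 641 in this isoform and which is noted as the correct position. An EMCV IRES follows, allowing EGFP to be translated from the same bicistronic transcript as a separate protein rather than a fusion, so green fluorescence marks transduced cells and permits sorting in the absence of a drug marker. The construct was deposited with a study of Ezh2 function in Myc-driven Group 3 medulloblastoma.
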