Features (pLannotate 1.2.2; 20 found; start..end, strand, type, name):
    118..216     +  CDS            env (fragment): murine leukemia virus gPr80 envelope polyprotein precursor; env; proteolytically cleaved into gp70SU and p15TM subunits
    258..774     +  LTR            5' LTR: 5' long terminal repeat from murine embryonic stem cell virus
    838..1179    +  misc_feature   MESV Ψ: packaging signal of murine embryonic stem cell virus
   1246..1662    +  CDS            gag (truncated): truncated Moloney murine leukemia virus (MMLV) gag gene lacking the start codon
   1796..4033    +  CDS            Ezh2: EZH2_MOUSE - Also known as Enx1h. Experimental evidence at protein level: Swiss-Prot protein existence level 1. Polycomb group (PcG) protein. Catalytic subunit of the PRC2/EED-EZH2 complex, which methylates (H3K9me) and 'Lys-27' (H3K27me) of histone H3, leading to transcriptional repression of the affected target gene. Able to mono-, di- and trimethylate 'Lys-27' of histone H3 to form H3K27me1, H3K27me2 and H3K27me3, respectively. Displays a preference for substrates with less methylation, loses activity when progressively more methyl groups are incorporated into H3K27, H3K27me0 > H3K27me1 > H
   4127..4687    +  misc_feature   IRES: internal ribosome entry site (IRES) of the encephalomyocarditis virus (EMCV)
   4690..5409    +  CDS            EGFP: the original enhanced GFP (Yang et al., 1996) mammalian codon-optimized
   5421..5451    +  misc_feature   MCS (fragment): pUC18/19 multiple cloning site
   5571..6085    +  LTR            3' LTR: 3' long terminal repeat from murine embryonic stem cell virus
   6247..6263    -  protein_bind   lac operator: The lac repressor binds to the lac operator to inhibit transcription in E. coli. This inhibition can be relieved by adding lactose or isopropyl-β-D-thiogalactopyranoside (IPTG). lac repressor encoded by lacI
   6271..6301    -  promoter       lac promoter: promoter for the E. coli lac operon
   6316..6337    -  protein_bind   CAP binding site: CAP binding activates transcription in the presence of cAMP. E. coli catabolite activator protein
   6350..6442    -  CDS            lacI (fragment): lac repressor; lacI; The lac repressor binds to the lac operator to inhibit transcription in E. coli. This inhibition can be relieved by adding lactose or isopropyl-β-D-thiogalactopyranoside (IPTG).
   6625..7213    -  rep_origin     ori: high-copy-number ColE1/pMB1/pBR322/pUC origin of replication
   7384..8244    -  CDS            AmpR: β-lactamase; bla; confers resistance to ampicillin, carbenicillin, and related antibiotics
   8245..8349    -  promoter       AmpR promoter: bla
   8444..8479    +  CDS            rop (fragment): Rop protein, which maintains plasmids at low copy number; rop
   8581..8680    +  misc_feature   bom (fragment): basis of mobility region from pBR322
   8686..8835    -  CDS            lacZα (fragment): LacZα fragment of β-galactosidase; lacZ fragment
   8835..117     -  CDS            TcR (fragment) (across the origin): tetracycline efflux protein; tet; confers resistance to tetracycline
>Addgene plasmid #91887 | MSCV-mouse Ezh2 Y637S-IRES-GFP | addgene full sequence | sequence record 181559 | Addgene NGS Result
CTCATGAGCCCGAAGTGGCGAGCCCGATCTTCCCCATCGGTGATGTCGGCGATATAGGCGCCAGCAACCG
CACCTGTGGCGCCGGTGATGCCGGCCACGATGCGTCCGGCGTAGAGGCGATTAGTCCAATTTGTTAAAGA
CAGGATATCAGTGGTCCAGGCTCTAGTTTTGACTCAACAATATCACCAGCTGAAGCCTATAGAGTACGAG
CCATAGATAAAATAAAAGATTTTATTTAGTCTCCAGAAAAAGGGGGGAATGAAAGACCCCACCTGTAGGT
TTGGCAAGCTAGCTTAAGTAACGCCATTTTGCAAGGCATGGAAAATACATAACTGAGAATAGAGAAGTTC
AGATCAAGGTTAGGAACAGAGAGACAGCAGAATATGGGCCAAACAGGATATCTGTGGTAAGCAGTTCCTG
CCCCGGCTCAGGGCCAAGAACAGATGGTCCCCAGATGCGGTCCCGCCCTCAGCAGTTTCTAGAGAACCAT
CAGATGTTTCCAGGGTGCCCCAAGGACCTGAAATGACCCTGTGCCTTATTTGAACTAACCAATCAGTTCG
CTTCTCGCTTCTGTTCGCGCGCTTCTGCTCCCCGAGCTCAATAAAAGAGCCCACAACCCCTCACTCGGCG
CGCCAGTCCTCCGATAGACTGCGTCGCCCGGGTACCCGTATTCCCAATAAAGCCTCTTGCTGTTTGCATC
CGAATCGTGGACTCGCTGATCCTTGGGAGGGTCTCCTCAGATTGATTGACTGCCCACCTCGGGGGTCTTT
CATTTGGAGGTTCCACCGAGATTTGGAGACCCCTGCCCAGGGACCACCGACCCCCCCGCCGGGAGGTAAG
CTGGCCAGCGGTCGTTTCGTGTCTGTCTCTGTCTTTGTGCGTGTTTGTGCCGGCATCTAATGTTTGCGCC
TGCGTCTGTACTAGTTAGCTAACTAGCTCTGTATCTGGCGGACCCGTGGTGGAACTGACGAGTTCTGAAC
ACCCGGCCGCAACCCTGGGAGACGTCCCAGGGACTTTGGGGGCCGTTTTTGTGGCCCGACCTGAGGAAGG
GAGTCGATGTGGAATCCGACCCCGTCAGGATATGTGGTTCTGGTAGGAGACGAGAACCTAAAACAGTTCC
CGCCTCCGTCTGAATTTTTGCTTTCGGTTTGGAACCGAAGCCGCGCGTCTTGTCTGCTGCAGCGCTGCAG
CATCGTTCTGTGTTGTCTCTGTCTGACTGTGTTTCTGTATTTGTCTGAAAATTAGGGCCAGACTGTTACC
ACTCCCTTAAGTTTGACCTTAGGTCACTGGAAAGATGTCGAGCGGATCGCTCACAACCAGTCGGTAGATG
TCAAGAAGAGACGTTGGGTTACCTTCTGCTCTGCAGAATGGCCAACCTTTAACGTCGGATGGCCGCGAGA
CGGCACCTTTAACCGAGACCTCATCACCCAGGTTAAGATCAAGGTCTTTTCACCTGGCCCGCATGGACAC
CCAGACCAGGTCCCCTACATCGTGACCTGGGAAGCCTTGGCTTTTGACCCCCCTCCCTGGGTCAAGCCCT
TTGTACACCCTAAGCCTCCGCCTCCTCTTCCTCCATCCGCCCCGTCTCTCCCCCTTGAACCTCCTCGTTC
GACCCCGCCTCGATCCTCCCTTTATCCAGCCCTCACTCCTTCTCTAGGCGCCGGAATTGGGATCCACTAG
TAACGGCCGCCAGTGTGCTGGAATTCAGGATCGTCGACCCACGCGTCCGCGGACGCGTGGGTTGGGGGCG
ACGCGCGGGAGAGGCGCGGGCTGGCGCGCGGGACGAAGAATAATCATGGGCCAGACTGGGAAGAAATCTG
AGAAGGGACCGGTTTGTTGGCGGAAGCGTGTAAAATCAGAGTACATGAGACTGAGACAGCTCAAGAGGTT
CAGAAGAGCTGATGAAGTAAAGACTATGTTTAGTTCCAATCGTCAGAAAATTTTGGAAAGAACTGAAACC
TTAAACCAAGAGTGGAAGCAGCGGAGGATACAGCCTGTGCACATCATGACTTCTGTGAGCTCATTGCGCG
GGACTAGGGAGTGTTCAGTCACCAGTGACTTGGATTTTCCAGCACAAGTCATCCCGTTAAAGACCCTGAA
TGCAGTCGCCTCGGTGCCTATAATGTACTCTTGGTCGCCCTTACAACAGAATTTTATGGTGGAAGACGAA
ACTGTCTTACATAACATTCCTTACATGGGGGATGAAGTTCTGGATCAGGACGGCACTTTCATTGAAGAAC
TAATAAAAAATTATGATGGAAAAGTGCATGGTGACAGAGAATGTGGATTTATAAATGATGAAATTTTTGT
GGAGTTGGTAAATGCTCTTGGTCAATATAATGATGATGATGATGACGATGATGGAGATGATCCAGATGAA
AGAGAAGAAAAACAGAAAGATCTAGAGGATAATCGAGATGATAAAGAAACTTGCCCACCTCGGAAATTTC
CTGCTGATAAAATATTTGAAGCCATTTCCTCAATGTTTCCAGATAAGGGCACCGCAGAAGAACTGAAGGA
AAAATATAAAGAACTCACGGAGCAGCAGCTCCCAGGTGCTCTGCCTCCTGAATGTACTCCAAACATCGAT
GGACCAAATGCCAAATCTGTTCAGAGGGAGCAAAGCTTGCATTCATTTCATACGCTCTTCTGTCGACGAT
GTTTTAAGTATGACTGCTTCCTACATCCCTTCCATGCAACACCCAACACATATAAGAGGAAGAACACAGA
AACAGCTTTGGACAACAAGCCTTGTGGACCACAGTGTTACCAGCATCTGGAGGGAGCTAAGGAGTTTGCT
GCTGCTCTTACTGCTGAGCGGATAAAGACACCACCTAAACGCCCAGGGGGCCGCAGAAGAGGAAGACTTC
CGAATAACAGTAGCAGACCCAGCACCCCCACCATCAGTGTGCTGGAGTCAAAGGATACAGACAGTGACAG
AGAAGCAGGGACTGAAACTGGGGGAGAGAACAACGATAAAGAAGAAGAAGAGAAAAAAGATGAGACGTCC
AGCTCCTCTGAAGCAAATTCTCGGTGTCAAACACCAATAAAGATGAAGCCAAATATTGAACCTCCTGAGA
ATGTGGAGTGGAGTGGTGCTGAAGCCTCCATGTTTAGAGTCCTCATTGGTACTTACTACGATAACTTTTG
TGCCATTGCTAGGCTAATTGGGACCAAAACATGTAGACAGGTGTATGAGTTTAGAGTCAAGGAGTCCAGT
ATCATAGCACCTGTTCCCACTGAGGATGTAGACACTCCTCCAAGAAAGAAGAAAAGGAAACATCGGTTGT
GGGCTGCACACTGCAGAAAGATACAACTGAAAAAGGACGGCTCCTCTAACCATGTTTACAACTATCAACC
CTGTGACCATCCACGGCAGCCTTGTGACAGTTCGTGCCCTTGTGTGATAGCACAAAATTTTTGTGAAAAG
TTTTGTCAATGTAGTTCAGAGTGTCAAAACCGCTTTCCTGGATGTCGGTGCAAAGCACAATGCAACACCA
AACAGTGTCCATGCTACCTGGCTGTCCGAGAGTGTGACCCTGACCTCTGTCTCACGTGTGGAGCTGCTGA
CCATTGGGACAGTAAAAATGTATCCTGTAAGAACTGTAGCATTCAGCGGGGCTCTAAAAAGCACTTACTG
CTGGCACCGTCTGATGTGGCAGGCTGGGGCATCTTTATCAAAGATCCTGTACAGAAAAATGAATTCATCT
CAGAAAGCTGTGGGGAGATTATTTCTCAGGATGAAGCAGACAGAAGAGGAAAAGTGTATGACAAATACAT
GTGCAGCTTTCTGTTCAACTTGAACAATGATTTTGTGGTGGATGCAACCCGAAAGGGCAACAAAATTCGT
TTTGCTAATCATTCAGTAAATCCAAACTGCTATGCAAAAGTTATGATGGTTAATGGTGACCACAGGATAG
GCATCTTTGCTAAGAGGGCTATCCAGACTGGTGAAGAGTTGTTTTTTGATTACAGATACAGCCAGGCTGA
TGCCCTGAAGTATGTGGGCATCGAACGAGAAATGGAAATCCCTTGACATCTACTACCTCTTCCCCTTCTC
TCTGAAACAGCCTGAATTCTGCAGATATCCATCACACTGGCGGCCGCTCGAGCGGGATCAATTCCGCCCC
CCCCCTAACGTTACTGGCCGAAGCCGCTTGGAATAAGGCCGGTGTGCGTTTGTCTATATGTTATTTTCCA
CCATATTGCCGTCTTTTGGCAATGTGAGGGCCCGGAAACCTGGCCCTGTCTTCTTGACGAGCATTCCTAG
GGGTCTTTCCCCTCTCGCCAAAGGAATGCAAGGTCTGTTGAATGTCGTGAAGGAAGCAGTTCCTCTGGAA
GCTTCTTGAAGACAAACAACGTCTGTAGCGACCCTTTGCAGGCAGCGGAACCCCCCACCTGGCGACAGGT
GCCTCTGCGGCCAAAAGCCACGTGTATAAGATACACCTGCAAAGGCGGCACAACCCCAGTGCCACGTTGT
GAGTTGGATAGTTGTGGAAAGAGTCAAATGGCTCTCCTCAAGCGTATTCAACAAGGGGCTGAAGGATGCC
CAGAAGGTACCCCATTGTATGGGATCTGATCTGGGGCCTCGGTGCACATGCTTTACATGTGTTTAGTCGA
GGTTAAAAAAACGTCTAGGCCCCCCGAACCACGGGGACGTGGTTTTCCTTTGAAAAACACGATAATACCA
TGGTGAGCAAGGGCGAGGAGCTGTTCACCGGGGTGGTGCCCATCCTGGTCGAGCTGGACGGCGACGTAAA
CGGCCACAAGTTCAGCGTGTCCGGCGAGGGCGAGGGCGATGCCACCTACGGCAAGCTGACCCTGAAGTTC
ATCTGCACCACCGGCAAGCTGCCCGTGCCCTGGCCCACCCTCGTGACCACCCTGACCTACGGCGTGCAGT
GCTTCAGCCGCTACCCCGACCACATGAAGCAGCACGACTTCTTCAAGTCCGCCATGCCCGAAGGCTACGT
CCAGGAGCGCACCATCTTCTTCAAGGACGACGGCAACTACAAGACCCGCGCCGAGGTGAAGTTCGAGGGC
GACACCCTGGTGAACCGCATCGAGCTGAAGGGCATCGACTTCAAGGAGGACGGCAACATCCTGGGGCACA
AGCTGGAGTACAACTACAACAGCCACAACGTCTATATCATGGCCGACAAGCAGAAGAACGGCATCAAGGT
GAACTTCAAGATCCGCCACAACATCGAGGACGGCAGCGTGCAGCTCGCCGACCACTACCAGCAGAACACC
CCCATCGGCGACGGCCCCGTGCTGCTGCCCGACAACCACTACCTGAGCACCCAGTCCGCCCTGAGCAAAG
ACCCCAACGAGAAGCGCGATCACATGGTCCTGCTGGAGTTCGTGACCGCCGCCGGGATCACTCTCGGCAT
GGACGAGCTGTACAAGTAAAGCGGCCGCGACTCTAGAGTCGACCTGCAGGCATGCAAGCTTCAGGTAGCC
GGCTAACGTTAACAACCGGTACCTCTAGAACTATAGCTAGCATGCGCAAATTTAAAGCGCTGATATCGAT
AAAATAAAAGATTTTATTTAGTCTCCAGAAAAAGGGGGGAATGAAAGACCCCACCTGTAGGTTTGGCAAG
CTAGCTTAAGTAACGCCATTTTGCAAGGCATGGAAAATACATAACTGAGAATAGAGAAGTTCAGATCAAG
GTTAGGAACAGAGAGACAGCAGAATATGGGCCAAACAGGATATCTGTGGTAAGCAGTTCCTGCCCCGGCT
CAGGGCCAAGAACAGATGGTCCCCAGATGCGGTCCCGCCCTCAGCAGTTTCTAGAGAACCATCAGATGTT
TCCAGGGTGCCCCAAGGACCTGAAATGACCCTGTGCCTTATTTGAACTAACCAATCAGTTCGCTTCTCGC
TTCTGTTCGCGCGCTTCTGCTCCCCGAGCTCAATAAAAGAGCCCACAACCCCTCACTCGGCGCGCCAGTC
CTCCGATAGACTGCGTCGCCCGGGTACCCGTGTATCCAATAAACCCTCTTGCAGTTGCATCCGACTTGTG
GTCTCGCTGTTCCTTGGGAGGGTCTCCTCTGAGTGATTGACTACCCGTCAGCGGGGGTCTTTCATGGGTA
ACAGTTTCTTGAAGTTGGAGAACAACATTCTGAGGGTAGGAGTCGAATATTAAGTAATCCTGACTCAATT
AGCCACTGTTTTGAATCCACATACTCCAATACTCCTGAAATAGTTCATTATGGACAGCGCAGAAAGAGCT
GGGGAGAATTGTGAAATTGTTATCCGCTCACAATTCCACACAACATACGAGCCGGAAGCATAAAGTGTAA
AGCCTGGGGTGCCTAATGAGTGAGCTAACTCACATTAATTGCGTTGCGCTCACTGCCCGCTTTCCAGTCG
GGAAACCTGTCGTGCCAGCTGCATTAATGAATCGGCCAACGCGCGGGGAGAGGCGGTTTGCGTATTGGGC
GCTCTTCCGCTTCCTCGCTCACTGACTCGCTGCGCTCGGTCGTTCGGCTGCGGCGAGCGGTATCAGCTCA
CTCAAAGGCGGTAATACGGTTATCCACAGAATCAGGGGATAACGCAGGAAAGAACATGTGAGCAAAAGGC
CAGCAAAAGGCCAGGAACCGTAAAAAGGCCGCGTTGCTGGCGTTTTTCCATAGGCTCCGCCCCCCTGACG
AGCATCACAAAAATCGACGCTCAAGTCAGAGGTGGCGAAACCCGACAGGACTATAAAGATACCAGGCGTT
TCCCCCTGGAAGCTCCCTCGTGCGCTCTCCTGTTCCGACCCTGCCGCTTACCGGATACCTGTCCGCCTTT
CTCCCTTCGGGAAGCGTGGCGCTTTCTCATAGCTCACGCTGTAGGTATCTCAGTTCGGTGTAGGTCGTTC
GCTCCAAGCTGGGCTGTGTGCACGAACCCCCCGTTCAGCCCGACCGCTGCGCCTTATCCGGTAACTATCG
TCTTGAGTCCAACCCGGTAAGACACGACTTATCGCCACTGGCAGCAGCCACTGGTAACAGGATTAGCAGA
GCGAGGTATGTAGGCGGTGCTACAGAGTTCTTGAAGTGGTGGCCTAACTACGGCTACACTAGAAGAACAG
TATTTGGTATCTGCGCTCTGCTGAAGCCAGTTACCTTCGGAAAAAGAGTTGGTAGCTCTTGATCCGGCAA
ACAAACCACCGCTGGTAGCGGTGGTTTTTTTGTTTGCAAGCAGCAGATTACGCGCAGAAAAAAAGGATCT
CAAGAAGATCCTTTGATCTTTTCTACGGGGTCTGACGCTCAGTGGAACGAAAACTCACGTTAAGGGATTT
TGGTCATGAGATTATCAAAAAGGATCTTCACCTAGATCCTTTTAAATTAAAAATGAAGTTTTAAATCAAT
CTAAAGTATATATGAGTAAACTTGGTCTGACAGTTACCAATGCTTAATCAGTGAGGCACCTATCTCAGCG
ATCTGTCTATTTCGTTCATCCATAGTTGCCTGACTCCCCGTCGTGTAGATAACTACGATACGGGAGGGCT
TACCATCTGGCCCCAGTGCTGCAATGATACCGCGAGACCCACGCTCACCGGCTCCAGATTTATCAGCAAT
AAACCAGCCAGCCGGAAGGGCCGAGCGCAGAAGTGGTCCTGCAACTTTATCCGCCTCCATCCAGTCTATT
AATTGTTGCCGGGAAGCTAGAGTAAGTAGTTCGCCAGTTAATAGTTTGCGCAACGTTGTTGCCATTGCTA
CAGGCATCGTGGTGTCACGCTCGTCGTTTGGTATGGCTTCATTCAGCTCCGGTTCCCAACGATCAAGGCG
AGTTACATGATCCCCCATGTTGTGCAAAAAAGCGGTTAGCTCCTTCGGTCCTCCGATCGTTGTCAGAAGT
AAGTTGGCCGCAGTGTTATCACTCATGGTTATGGCAGCACTGCATAATTCTCTTACTGTCATGCCATCCG
TAAGATGCTTTTCTGTGACTGGTGAGTACTCAACCAAGTCATTCTGAGAATAGTGTATGCGGCGACCGAG
TTGCTCTTGCCCGGCGTCAATACGGGATAATACCGCGCCACATAGCAGAACTTTAAAAGTGCTCATCATT
GGAAAACGTTCTTCGGGGCGAAAACTCTCAAGGATCTTACCGCTGTTGAGATCCAGTTCGATGTAACCCA
CTCGTGCACCCAACTGATCTTCAGCATCTTTTACTTTCACCAGCGTTTCTGGGTGAGCAAAAACAGGAAG
GCAAAATGCCGCAAAAAAGGGAATAAGGGCGACACGGAAATGTTGAATACTCATACTCTTCCTTTTTCAA
TATTATTGAAGCATTTATCAGGGTTATTGTCTCATGAGCGGATACATATTTGAATGTATTTAGAAAAATA
AACAAATAGGGGTTCCGCGCACATTTCCCCGAAAAGTGCCACCTGACGTCTAAGAAACCATTATTATCAT
GACATTAACCTATAAAAATAGGCGTATCACGAGGCCCTTTCGTCTCGCGCGTTTCGGTGATGACGGTGAA
AACCTCTGACACATGCAGCTCCCGGAGACGGTCACAGCTTGTCTGTAAGCGGATGCCGGGAGCAGACAAG
CCCGTCAGGGCGCGTCAGCGGGTGTTGGCGGGTGTCGGGGCTGGCTTAACTATGCGGCATCAGAGCAGAT
TGTACTGAGAGTGCACCATATGCGGTGTGAAATACCGCACAGATGCGTAAGGAGAAAATACCGCATCAGG
CGCCATTCGCCATTCAGGCTGCGCAACTGTTGGGAAGGGCGATCGGTGCGGGCCTCTTCGCTATTACGCC
AGCTGGCGAAAGGGGGATGTGCTGCAAGGCGATTAAGTTGGGTAACGCCAGGGTTTTCCCAGTCACGACG
TTGTAAAACGACGGCGCAAGGAATGGTGCATGCAAGGAGATGGCGCCCAACAGTCCCCCGGCCACGGGGC
CTGCCACCATACCCACGCCGAAACAAGCG
